Addgene plasmid #221862: pCMV6-AN-DDK_K682A POLH
Purpose: Expresses POLH mutated at K682A with a FLAG tag in mammalian cells
Depositing lab: Roger Woodgate. Depositing organization: National Institute of Child Health and Human Development (NICHD). Publication: Human DNA polymerase eta is regulated by mutually exclusive mono-ubiquitination and mono-NEDDylation. Moreno NC, Korchak EJ, Latancia MT, D'Orlando DA, Adegbenro T, Barnes RP, Bezsonova I, Woodgate R, Ashton NW. Nucleic Acids Res. 2026 Feb 5;54(4):gkag098. doi: 10.1093/nar/gkag098. PubMed 41693564.
Backbone
  Vector backbone: pCMV6-AN-DDK
  Total vector size (bp): 8060
  Vector type: Mammalian Expression
  Selectable markers: Neomycin (select with G418)
Growth in bacteria
  Bacterial resistance: Ampicillin, 100 μg/mL
  Growth temperature: 37°C
  Growth strain: DH5alpha
  Copy number: High Copy
Gene/Insert
  Gene/Insert name: POLH (alt name: DNA polymerase eta)
  Species: H. sapiens (human)
  Mutation: POLH K682A. Coding sequence has been optimised for expression in human cells
  Entrez Gene: POLH (a.k.a. RAD30, RAD30A, XP-V, XPV)
  Promoter: CMV
  Tag / fusion protein: FLAG (N terminal on backbone)
  Cloning method: Restriction Enzyme; 5′ cloning site AsiSI (not destroyed); 3′ cloning site HindIII (not destroyed)
  Sequencing primers: 5′ TAATACGACTCACTATAGGG
Terms and licenses: Academic/Nonprofit Terms; Industry Terms: Not Available to Industry
Depositor comments: This plasmid is a variant of pCMV6-AN-DDK_WT POLH (Addgene #221897) with POLH mutation K682A. Please visit https://doi.org/10.1101/2024.10.12.618026 for bioRxiv preprint.
How to cite: pCMV6-AN-DDK_K682A POLH was a gift from Roger Woodgate (Addgene plasmid # 221862 ; http://n2t.net/addgene:221862 ; RRID:Addgene_221862)
