[The description below was written by a language model from this plasmid's Addgene catalogue record and pLannotate feature annotations shown in this document.]
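Description:
pCMV6-AN-DDK_K682A POLH is a mammalian expression plasmid of about 8.06 kb built on the pCMV6-AN-DDK backbone. It is maintained in E. coli as a high-copy plasmid through a ColE1/pUC-type origin and selected with ampicillin via the β-lactamase gene. An f1 phage origin is also present, along with remnants of lac elements (lacZα, lac promoter/operator and lacI fragments) that have no evident role in the construct's function. For selection in mammalian cells, an SV40 enhancer/early promoter drives the neo (nptII) gene, followed by an SV40 polyadenylation signal, allowing G418 selection of stable transfectants. A short ble fragment annotated downstream of neo appears to be vestigial.

The payload is a human POLH coding sequence encoding DNA polymerase eta, the translesion synthesis polymerase also known as RAD30A or XPV. It has been codon-optimised for human cells and carries a lysine-to-alanine substitution at residue 682. It was inserted between AsiSI and HindIII sites, both retained, so that it is fused to the backbone-encoded N-terminal FLAG (DDK) epitope. The annotation software calls this tag a 3xFLAG fragment, and its short length fits a single epitope. Transcription is driven by the CMV immediate-early enhancer and promoter and terminated by the human growth hormone polyadenylation signal. A T7 promoter between the CMV promoter and the tag serves as a sequencing primer site and could support in vitro transcription.

The plasmid is a point-mutant derivative of a matching wild-type POLH construct. The associated work concerns regulation of polymerase eta by mono-ubiquitination and mono-NEDDylation, which suggests the mutant is compared with the wild-type protein in such studies, though the record does not state the specific role of K682.
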