Features (pLannotate 1.2.2; 20 found; start..end, strand, type, name):
      1..25      +  rep_origin     M13 ori (fragment): M13 bacteriophage origin of replication; arrow indicates direction of (+) strand synthesis
     29..183     -  CDS            lacZα (fragment): LacZα fragment of β-galactosidase; lacZ fragment
    343..722     +  enhancer       CMV enhancer: human cytomegalovirus immediate early enhancer
    724..923     +  promoter       CMV promoter: human cytomegalovirus (CMV) immediate early promoter
    952..970     +  promoter       T7 promoter: promoter for bacteriophage T7 RNA polymerase
   1023..1047    +  CDS            3xFLAG (fragment): three tandem FLAG® epitope tags
   1065..3203    +  CDS            POLH (sequence partly withheld): POLH_HUMAN - Also known as RAD30, RAD30A, XPV. Experimental evidence at protein level: Swiss-Prot protein existence level 1. DNA polymerase specifically involved in the DNA repair by translesion synthesis (TLS) (PubMed:10385124, PubMed:11743006, PubMed:24449906, PubMed:24553286, PubMed:16357261). Due to low processivity on both damaged and normal DNA, cooperates with the heterotetrameric (REV3L, REV7, POLD2 and POLD3) POLZ complex for complete bypass of DNA lesions. Inserts one or 2 nucleotide(s) opposite the lesion, the primer is further extended by the tetrameric POLZ complex. In the case of
   3295..3917    +  polyA_signal   hGH poly(A) signal: human growth hormone polyadenylation signal
   3946..4275    +  promoter       SV40 promoter: SV40 enhancer and early promoter
   4342..5133    +  CDS            neo: KKA2_KLEPN - Also known as kan, nptII. Experimental evidence at protein level: Swiss-Prot protein existence level 1. Resistance to kanamycin, neomycin, paromomycin, ribostamycin, butirosin and gentamicin B. From Klebsiella pneumoniae.
   5157..5315    +  CDS            ble (fragment): BLE_KLEPN - Experimental evidence at protein level: Swiss-Prot protein existence level 1. Binding protein with a strong affinity to the bleomycin family of antibiotics. Binds to CL990; an antimitotic-antibiotic compound. From Klebsiella pneumoniae.
   5310..5431    +  polyA_signal   SV40 poly(A) signal: SV40 polyadenylation signal
   5504..5520    -  protein_bind   lac operator: The lac repressor binds to the lac operator to inhibit transcription in E. coli. This inhibition can be relieved by adding lactose or isopropyl-β-D-thiogalactopyranoside (IPTG). lac repressor encoded by lacI
   5528..5558    -  promoter       lac promoter: promoter for the E. coli lac operon
   5573..5594    -  protein_bind   CAP binding site: CAP binding activates transcription in the presence of cAMP. E. coli catabolite activator protein
   5607..5699    -  CDS            lacI (fragment): lac repressor; lacI; The lac repressor binds to the lac operator to inhibit transcription in E. coli. This inhibition can be relieved by adding lactose or isopropyl-β-D-thiogalactopyranoside (IPTG).
   5882..6470    -  rep_origin     ori: high-copy-number ColE1/pMB1/pBR322/pUC origin of replication
   6641..7501    -  CDS            AmpR: β-lactamase; bla; confers resistance to ampicillin, carbenicillin, and related antibiotics
   7502..7606    -  promoter       AmpR promoter: bla
   7633..8061    +  rep_origin     f1 ori (sequence partly withheld): f1 bacteriophage origin of replication; arrow indicates direction of (+) strand synthesis
>Addgene plasmid #221862 | pCMV6-AN-DDK_K682A POLH | addgene full sequence | sequence record 437846 | Addgene NGS Result
AACAAAATATTAACGCTTACAATTTCCATTCGCCATTCAGGCTGCGCAACTGTTGGGAAGGGCGATCGGT
GCGGGCCTCTTCGCTATTACGCCAGCTGGCGAAAGGGGGATGTGCTGCAAGGCGATTAAGTTGGGTAACG
CCAGGGTTTTCCCAGTCACGACGTTGTAAAACGACGGCCAGTGCCAAGCTGATCTATACATTGAATCAAT
ATTGGCAATTAGCCATATTAGTCATTGGTTATATAGCATAAATCAATATTGGCTATTGGCCATTGCATAC
GTTGTATCTATATCATAATATGTACATTTATATTGGCTCATGTCCAATATGACCGCCATGTTGACATTGA
TTATTGACTAGTTATTAATAGTAATCAATTACGGGGTCATTAGTTCATAGCCCATATATGGAGTTCCGCG
TTACATAACTTACGGTAAATGGCCCGCCTGGCTGACCGCCCAACGACCCCCGCCCATTGACGTCAATAAT
GACGTATGTTCCCATAGTAACGCCAATAGGGACTTTCCATTGACGTCAATGGGTGGAGTATTTACGGTAA
ACTGCCCACTTGGCAGTACATCAAGTGTATCATATGCCAAGTCCGCCCCCTATTGACGTCAATGACGGTA
AATGGCCCGCCTGGCATTATGCCCAGTACATGACCTTACGGGACTTTCCTACTTGGCAGTACATCTACGT
ATTAGTCATCGCTATTACCATGGTGATGCGGTTTTGGCAGTACACCAATGGGCGTGGATAGCGGTTTGAC
TCACGGGGATTTCCAAGTCTCCACCCCATTGACGTCAATGGGAGTTTGTTTTGGCACCAAAATCAACGGG
ACTTTCCAAAATGTCGTAATAACCCCGCCCCGTTGACGCAAATGGGCGGTAGGCGTGTACGGTGGGAGGT
CTATATAAGCAGAGCTCGTTTAGTGAACCGTCAGAATTTTGTAATACGACTCACTATAGGGCGGCCGGGA
ATTCGTCGACTGGATCCGGTACCGAGGAGATCTGCCACCATGGATTACAAGGATGACGACGATAAGGCGA
TCGCCGATATCCATATGGCTACAGGACAGGATAGAGTCGTCGCACTGGTGGATATGGATTGTTTCTTCGT
GCAGGTGGAGCAGCGGCAGAACCCTCATCTGCGCAACAAGCCATGCGCTGTGGTCCAGTACAAGTCCTGG
AAAGGCGGGGGAATCATTGCAGTGTCTTATGAGGCCAGAGCTTTCGGAGTCACCAGGAGCATGTGGGCCG
ACGATGCCAAGAAGCTGTGCCCCGACCTGCTGCTGGCCCAGGTGAGGGAGTCCCGCGGCAAGGCAAATCT
GACAAAATACCGAGAAGCCAGTGTGGAGGTCATGGAAATCATGTCACGCTTTGCCGTGATCGAGCGAGCT
AGTATTGACGAGGCCTACGTGGACCTGACCAGCGCCGTGCAGGAGCGGCTCCAGAAGCTCCAGGGACAGC
CAATCTCAGCCGACCTGCTGCCTAGCACCTACATTGAGGGGCTGCCTCAGGGACCAACCACAGCCGAGGA
AACAGTGCAGAAGGAAGGAATGCGCAAACAGGGCCTGTTCCAGTGGCTGGACAGCCTCCAGATCGATAAC
CTGACATCCCCCGACCTCCAGCTGACTGTGGGAGCAGTGATCGTCGAGGAAATGAGAGCCGCTATTGAGA
GGGAAACAGGCTTCCAGTGCAGCGCCGGGATTTCCCACAATAAGGTGCTGGCAAAACTGGCCTGTGGCCT
GAACAAGCCTAATCGGCAGACTCTGGTGTCACACGGGAGCGTCCCACAGCTGTTTTCCCAGATGCCCATC
CGAAAGATTCGGTCTCTGGGCGGGAAACTGGGCGCCAGTGTGATCGAGATTCTGGGGATCGAGTACATGG
GAGAACTGACTCAGTTCACCGAGTCTCAGCTCCAGAGTCACTTTGGCGAAAAGAACGGGTCTTGGCTGTA
TGCCATGTGCAGGGGGATCGAGCATGATCCCGTGAAGCCTCGCCAGCTGCCTAAAACCATTGGATGTAGC
AAGAATTTTCCAGGCAAAACTGCACTGGCCACCAGAGAGCAGGTGCAGTGGTGGCTGCTCCAGCTGGCCC
AGGAACTGGAGGAACGCCTGACTAAGGACCGAAACGACAATGATCGGGTGGCTACCCAGCTGGTGGTCAG
CATCCGGGTCCAGGGGGATAAAAGACTGAGCTCCCTGCGGAGATGCTGTGCCCTGACAAGGTACGACGCT
CACAAGATGTCCCATGATGCTTTCACTGTGATCAAAAACTGCAATACCTCCGGCATCCAGACAGAGTGGT
CTCCCCCTCTGACCATGCTGTTCCTGTGCGCCACAAAGTTTAGTGCTTCAGCACCCTCTAGTTCAACAGA
CATTACTTCTTTTCTGAGCTCCGATCCTTCTAGTCTGCCAAAGGTGCCCGTCACTTCAAGCGAGGCTAAA
ACCCAGGGAAGCGGCCCCGCTGTGACAGCAACTAAGAAAGCAACTACCTCCCTGGAATCTTTCTTTCAGA
AGGCAGCCGAGAGACAGAAGGTCAAAGAAGCCAGCCTGTCCTCTCTGACCGCTCCCACACAGGCACCTAT
GAGCAACTCCCCTTCTAAACCATCTCTGCCCTTCCAGACCAGTCAGTCAACCGGCACAGAGCCCTTCTTT
AAGCAGAAAAGTCTGCTGCTGAAGCAGAAACAGCTGAACAATAGTTCAGTGAGCTCCCCACAGCAGAACC
CCTGGTCAAATTGCAAGGCCCTGCCTAATAGCCTGCCAACTGAGTACCCCGGGTGCGTGCCTGTCTGTGA
AGGAGTGAGCAAGCTGGAGGAATCTAGTAAAGCCACCCCTGCTGAGATGGACCTGGCTCACAACAGCCAG
TCCATGCATGCTAGCAGCGCTTCTAAGAGTGTTCTGGAAGTCACACAGAAAGCCACTCCAAATCCCAGCC
TGCTGGCCGCC
[93 nt withheld, positions 2952-3044]
AAGAGCTTCCTCCAGCCTCACTCCTCTAACCCACAGGTGGTCAGTGCCGTGTCACATCAGGGCGCCAGGA
ACCCTAAATCCCCACTGGCTTGTACAAATAAGAGACCAAGACCCGAAGGAATGCAGACCCTGGAGAGCTT
TTTCAAACCGTTAACTCACTAAGGATCCAAGCTTCTCGAGACGCGTTAAGCGGCCGCACTCGAGGTTTAA
ACGGCCGGCCGCGGTCATAGCTGTTTCCTGAACAGATCCCGGGTGGCATCCCTGTGACCCCTCCCCAGTG
CCTCTCCTGGCCCTGGAAGTTGCCACTCCAGTGCCCACCAGCCTTGTCCTAATAAAATTAAGTTGCATCA
TTTTGTCTGACTAGGTGTCCTTCTATAATATTATGGGGTGGAGGGGGGTGGTATGGAGCAAGGGGCAAGT
TGGGAAGACAACCTGTAGGGCCTGCGGGGTCTATTGGGAACCAAGCTGGAGTGCAGTGGCACAATCTTGG
CTCACTGCAATCTCCGCCTCCTGGGTTCAAGCGATTCTCCTGCCTCAGCCTCCCGAGTTGTTGGGATTCC
AGGCATGCATGACCAGGCTCAGCTAATTTTTGTTTTTTTGGTAGAGACGGGGTTTCACCATATTGGCCAG
GCTGGTCTCCAACTCCTAATCTCAGGTGATCTACCCACCTTGGCCTCCCAAATTGCTGGGATTACAGGCG
TGAACCACTGCTCCCTTCCCTGTCCTTCTGATTTTAAAATAACTATACCAGCAGGAGGACGTCCAGACAC
AGCATAGGCTACCTGGCCATGCCCAACCGGTGGGACATTTGAGTTGCTTGCTTGGCACTGTCCTCTCATG
CGTTGGGTCCACTCAGTAGATGCCTGTTGAATTGGGTACGCGGCCAGCTTGGCTGTGGAATGTGTGTCAG
TTAGGGTGTGGAAAGTCCCCAGGCTCCCCAGCAGGCAGAAGTATGCAAAGCATGCATCTCAATTAGTCAG
CAACCAGGTGTGGAAAGTCCCCAGGCTCCCCAGCAGGCAGAAGTATGCAAAGCATGCATCTCAATTAGTC
AGCAACCATAGTCCCGCCCCTAACTCCGCCCATCCCGCCCCTAACTCCGCCCAGTTCCGCCCATTCTCCG
CCCCATGGCTGACTAATTTTTTTTATTTATGCAGAGGCCGAGGCCGCCTCGGCCTCTGAGCTATTCCAGA
AGTAGTGAGGAGGCTTTTTTGGAGGCCTAGGCTTTTGCAAAAAGCTCCCGGGAGCTTGTATATCCATTTT
CGGATCTGATCAAGAGACAGGATGAGGATCGTTTCGCATGATTGAACAAGATGGATTGCACGCAGGTTCT
CCGGCCGCTTGGGTGGAGAGGCTATTCGGCTATGACTGGGCACAACAGACAATCGGCTGCTCTGATGCCG
CCGTGTTCCGGCTGTCAGCGCAGGGGCGCCCGGTTCTTTTTGTCAAGACCGACCTGTCCGGTGCCCTGAA
TGAACTGCAGGACGAGGCAGCGCGGCTATCGTGGCTGGCCACGACGGGCGTTCCTTGCGCAGCTGTGCTC
GACGTTGTCACTGAAGCGGGAAGGGACTGGCTGCTATTGGGCGAAGTGCCGGGGCAGGATCTCCTGTCAT
CTCACCTTGCTCCTGCCGAGAAAGTATCCATCATGGCTGATGCAATGCGGCGGCTGCATACGCTTGATCC
GGCTACCTGCCCATTCGACCACCAAGCGAAACATCGCATCGAGCGAGCACGTACTCGGATGGAAGCCGGT
CTTGTCGATCAGGATGATCTGGACGAAGAGCATCAGGGGCTCGCGCCAGCCGAACTGTTCGCCAGGCTCA
AGGCGCGCATGCCCGACGGCGAGGATCTCGTCGTGACCCATGGCGATGCCTGCTTGCCGAATATCATGGT
GGAAAATGGCCGCTTTTCTGGATTCATCGACTGTGGCCGGCTGGGTGTGGCCGACCGCTATCAGGACATA
GCGTTGGCTACCCGTGATATTGCTGAAGAGCTTGGCGGCGAATGGGCTGACCGCTTCCTCGTGCTTTACG
GTATCGCCGCTCCCGATTCGCAGCGCATCGCCTTCTATCGCCTTCTTGACGAGTTCTTCTGAGCGGGACT
CTGGGGTTCGAAATGACCGACCAAGCGACGCCCAACCTGCCATCACGAGATTTCGATTCCACCGCCGCCT
TCTATGAAAGGTTGGGCTTCGGAATCGTTTTCCGGGACGCCGGCTGGATGATCCTCCAGCGCGGGGATCT
CATGCTGGAGTTCTTCGCCCACCCCAACTTGTTTATTGCAGCTTATAATGGTTACAAATAAAGCAATAGC
ATCACAAATTTCACAAATAAAGCATTTTTTTCACTGCATTCTAGTTGTGGTTTGTCCAAACTCATCAATG
TATCTTATCATGTCTGTATACCGTCGACCTCTAGCTAGAGCTTGGCGTAATCATGGTCATAGCTGTTTCC
TGTGTGAAATTGTTATCCGCTCACAATTCCACACAACATACGAGCCGGAAGCATAAAGTGTAAAGCCTGG
GGTGCCTAATGAGTGAGCTAACTCACATTAATTGCGTTGCGCTCACTGCCCGCTTTCCAGTCGGGAAACC
TGTCGTGCCAGCTGCATTAATGAATCGGCCAACGCGCGGGGAGAGGCGGTTTGCGTATTGGGCGCTCTTC
CGCTTCCTCGCTCACTGACTCGCTGCGCTCGGTCGTTCGGCTGCGGCGAGCGGTATCAGCTCACTCAAAG
GCGGTAATACGGTTATCCACAGAATCAGGGGATAACGCAGGAAAGAACATGTGAGCAAAAGGCCAGCAAA
AGGCCAGGAACCGTAAAAAGGCCGCGTTGCTGGCGTTTTTCCATAGGCTCCGCCCCCCTGACGAGCATCA
CAAAAATCGACGCTCAAGTCAGAGGTGGCGAAACCCGACAGGACTATAAAGATACCAGGCGTTTCCCCCT
GGAAGCTCCCTCGTGCGCTCTCCTGTTCCGACCCTGCCGCTTACCGGATACCTGTCCGCCTTTCTCCCTT
CGGGAAGCGTGGCGCTTTCTCATAGCTCACGCTGTAGGTATCTCAGTTCGGTGTAGGTCGTTCGCTCCAA
GCTGGGCTGTGTGCACGAACCCCCCGTTCAGCCCGACCGCTGCGCCTTATCCGGTAACTATCGTCTTGAG
TCCAACCCGGTAAGACACGACTTATCGCCACTGGCAGCAGCCACTGGTAACAGGATTAGCAGAGCGAGGT
ATGTAGGCGGTGCTACAGAGTTCTTGAAGTGGTGGCCTAACTACGGCTACACTAGAAGAACAGTATTTGG
TATCTGCGCTCTGCTGAAGCCAGTTACCTTCGGAAAAAGAGTTGGTAGCTCTTGATCCGGCAAACAAACC
ACCGCTGGTAGCGGTGGTTTTTTTGTTTGCAAGCAGCAGATTACGCGCAGAAAAAAAGGATCTCAAGAAG
ATCCTTTGATCTTTTCTACGGGGTCTGACGCTCAGTGGAACGAAAACTCACGTTAAGGGATTTTGGTCAT
GAGATTATCAAAAAGGATCTTCACCTAGATCCTTTTAAATTAAAAATGAAGTTTTAAATCAATCTAAAGT
ATATATGAGTAAACTTGGTCTGACAGTTACCAATGCTTAATCAGTGAGGCACCTATCTCAGCGATCTGTC
TATTTCGTTCATCCATAGTTGCCTGACTCCCCGTCGTGTAGATAACTACGATACGGGAGGGCTTACCATC
TGGCCCCAGTGCTGCAATGATACCGCGAGACCCACGCTCACCGGCTCCAGATTTATCAGCAATAAACCAG
CCAGCCGGAAGGGCCGAGCGCAGAAGTGGTCCTGCAACTTTATCCGCCTCCATCCAGTCTATTAATTGTT
GCCGGGAAGCTAGAGTAAGTAGTTCGCCAGTTAATAGTTTGCGCAACGTTGTTGCCATTGCTACAGGCAT
CGTGGTGTCACGCTCGTCGTTTGGTATGGCTTCATTCAGCTCCGGTTCCCAACGATCAAGGCGAGTTACA
TGATCCCCCATGTTGTGCAAAAAAGCGGTTAGCTCCTTCGGTCCTCCGATCGTTGTCAGAAGTAAGTTGG
CCGCAGTGTTATCACTCATGGTTATGGCAGCACTGCATAATTCTCTTACTGTCATGCCATCCGTAAGATG
CTTTTCTGTGACTGGTGAGTACTCAACCAAGTCATTCTGAGAATAGTGTATGCGGCGACCGAGTTGCTCT
TGCCCGGCGTCAATACGGGATAATACCGCGCCACATAGCAGAACTTTAAAAGTGCTCATCATTGGAAAAC
GTTCTTCGGGGCGAAAACTCTCAAGGATCTTACCGCTGTTGAGATCCAGTTCGATGTAACCCACTCGTGC
ACCCAACTGATCTTCAGCATCTTTTACTTTCACCAGCGTTTCTGGGTGAGCAAAAACAGGAAGGCAAAAT
GCCGCAAAAAAGGGAATAAGGGCGACACGGAAATGTTGAATACTCATACTCTTCCTTTTTCAATATTATT
GAAGCATTTATCAGGGTTATTGTCTCATGAGCGGATACATATTTGAATGTATTTAGAAAAATAAACAAAT
AGGGGTTCCGCGCACATTTCCCCGAAAAGTGCCACCTG
[124 nt withheld, positions 7633-7756]
C
[91 nt withheld, positions 7758-7848]
A
[49 nt withheld, positions 7850-7898]
CCTTTGACGTTGGAGTCCACGTTCTTT
[37 nt withheld, positions 7926-7962]
ACCCTATCTCGGTCTATTCTTTTGATTTATAAGGGATTTTGCCGATTTCGGCCTATTGGTTAAAAAATGA
GCTGATTTAACAAAAATTTAACGCGAATTTT
